>Addgene plasmid #227552 | pEPCT1CB0066 | addgene full sequence | sequence record 455231 | Addgene NGS Result
TTGTCTTCTGCACGAAGTGGTTTAAACTATCAGTGTTTGACAGGATATATTGGCGGGTAAACCTAAGAGA
AAAGAGCGTTTATTAGAATAATCGGATATTTAAAAGGGCGTGAAAAGGTTTATCCGTTCGTCCATTTGTA
TGTGCATGCCAACCACAGGGTTCCCCAGATCAGGCGCTGGCTGCTGAACCCCCAGCCGGAACTGACCCCA
CAAGGCCCTAGCGTTTGCAATGCACCAGGTCATCATTGACCCAGGCGTGTTCCACCAGGCCGCTGCCTCG
CAACTCTTCGCAGGCTTCGCCGACCTGCTCGCGCCACTTCTTCACGCGGGTGGAATCCGATCCGCACATG
AGGCGGAAGGTTTCCAGCTTGAGCGGGTACGGCTCCCGGTGCGAGCTGAAATAGTCGAACATCCGTCGGG
CCGTCGGCGACAGCTTGCGGTACTTCTCCCATATGAATTTCGTGTAGTGGTCGCCAGCAAACAGCACGAC
GATTTCCTCGTCGATCAGGACCTGGCAACGGGACGTTTTCTTGCCACGGTCCAGGACGCGGAAGCGGTGC
AGCAGCGACACCGATTCCAGGTGCCCAACGCGGTCGGACGTGAAGCCCATCGCCGTCGCCTGTAGGCGCG
ACAGGCATTCCTCGGCCTTCGTGTAATACCGGCCATTGATCGACCAGCCCAGGTCCTGGCAAAGCTCGTA
GAACGTGAAGGTGATCGGCTCGCCGATAGGGGTGCGCTTCGCGTACTCCAACACCTGCTGCCACACCAGT
TCGTCATCGTCGGCCCGCAGCTCGACGCCGGTGTAGGTGATCTTCACGTCCTTGTTGACGTGGAAAATGA
CCTTGTTTTGCAGCGCCTCGCGCGGGATTTTCTTGTTGCGCGTGGTGAACAGGGCAGAGCGGGCCGTGTC
GTTTGGCATCGCTCGCATCGTGTCCGGCCACGGCGCAATATCGAACAAGGAAAGCTGCATTTCCTTGATC
TGCTGCTTCGTGTGTTTCAGCAACGCGGCCTGCTTGGCCTCGCTGACCTGTTTTGCCAGGTCCTCGCCGG
CGGTTTTTCGCTTCTTGGTCGTCATAGTTCCTCGCGTGTCGATGGTCATCGACTTCGCCAAACCTGCCGC
CTCCTGTTCAAGACGACGCGAACGCTCCACGGCGGCCGATGGCGCGGGCAGGGCAGGGGGAGCCAGTTGC
ACGCTGTCGCGCTCGATCTTGGCCGTAGCTTGCTGGACCATCGAGCCGACGGACTGGAAGGTTTCGCGGG
GCGCACGCATGACGGTGCGGCTTGCGATGGTTTCGGCATCCTCGGCGGAAAACCCCGCGTCGATCAGTTC
TTGCCTGTATGCCTTCCGGTCAAACGTCCGATTCATTCACCCTCCTTGCGGGATTGCCCCGACTCACGCC
GGGGCAATGTGCCCTTATTCCTGATTTGACCCGCCTGGTGCCTTGGTGTCCAGATAATCCACCTTATCGG
CAATGAAGTCGGTCCCGTAGACCGTCTGGCCGTCCTTCTCGTACTTGGTATTCCGAATCTTGCCCTGCAC
GAATACCAGCGACCCCTTGCCCAAATACTTGCCGTGGGCCTCGGCCTGAGAGCCAAAACACTTGATGCGG
AAGAAGTCGGTGCGCTCCTGCTTGTCGCCGGCATCGTTGCGCCACATCTAGGATCTGCCAGGAACCGTAA
AAAGGCCGCGTTGCTGGCGTTTTTCCATAGGCTCCGCCCCCCTGACGAGCATCACAAAAATCGACGCTCA
AGTCAGAGGTGGCGAAACCCGACAGGACTATAAAGATACCAGGCGTTTCCCCCTGGAAGCTCCCTCGTGC
GCTCTCCTGTTCCGACCCTGCCGCTTACCGGATACCTGTCCGCCTTTCTCCCTTCGGGAAGCGTGGCGCT
TTCTCATAGCTCACGCTGTAGGTATCTCAGTTCGGTGTAGGTCGTTCGCTCCAAGCTGGGCTGTGTGCAC
GAACCCCCCGTTCAGCCCGACCGCTGCGCCTTATCCGGTAACTATCGTCTTGAGTCCAACCCGGTAAGAC
ACGACTTATCGCCACTGGCAGCAGCCACTGGTAACAGGATTAGCAGAGCGAGGTATGTAGGCGGTGCTAC
AGAGTTCTTGAAGTGGTGGCCTAACTACGGCTACACTAGAAGAACAGTATTTGGTATCTGCGCTCTGCTG
AAGCCAGTTACCTTCGGAAAAAGAGTTGGTAGCTCTTGATCCGGCAAACAAACCACCGCTGGTAGCGGTG
GTTTTTTTGTTTGCAAGCAGCAGATTACGCGCAGAAAAAAAGGATCTCAAGAAGATCCTTTGATCTTTTC
TACGGGGTCTGACGCTCAGTGGAACGAAAACTCACGTTAAGGGATTTTGGTCATGAGATTATCAAAAAGG
ATCTTCACCTAGATCCTTTTAAATTAAAAATGAAGTTTTAAATCAATCTAAAGTATATATGAGTAAACTT
GGTCTGACAGTTACCAATGCTTAATCAGTGAGGCACCTATCTCAGCGATCTGTCTATTTCGTTCATCCAT
AGTTGCCTGACTCCCCGTCGTGTAGATAACTACGATACGGGAGGGCTTACCATCTGGCCCCAGTGCTGCA
ATGATACCGCGAGAACCACGCTCACCGGCTCCAGATTTATCAGCAATAAACCAGCCAGCCGGAAGGGCCG
AGCGCAGAAGTGGTCCTGCAACTTTATCCGCCTCCATCCAGTCTATTAATTGTTGCCGGGAAGCTAGAGT
AAGTAGTTCGCCAGTTAATAGTTTGCGCAACGTTGTTGCCATTGCTACAGGCATCGTGGTGTCACGCTCG
TCGTTTGGTATGGCTTCATTCAGCTCCGGTTCCCAACGATCAAGGCGAGTTACATGATCCCCCATGTTGT
GCAAAAAAGCGGTTAGCTCCTTCGGTCCTCCGATCGTTGTCAGAAGTAAGTTGGCCGCAGTGTTATCACT
CATGGTTATGGCAGCACTGCATAATTCTCTTACTGTCATGCCATCCGTAAGATGCTTTTCTGTGACTGGT
GAGTACTCAACCAAGTCATTCTGAGAATAGTGTATGCGGCGACCGAGTTGCTCTTGCCCGGCGTCAATAC
GGGATAATACCGCGCCACATAGCAGAACTTTAAAAGTGCTCATCATTGGAAAACGTTCTTCGGGGCGAAA
ACTCTCAAGGATCTTACCGCTGTTGAGATCCAGTTCGATGTAACCCACTCGTGCACCCAACTGATCTTCA
GCATCTTTTACTTTCACCAGCGTTTCTGGGTGAGCAAAAACAGGAAGGCAAAATGCCGCAAAAAAGGGAA
TAAGGGCGACACGGAAATGTTGAATACTCATACTCTTCCTTTTTCAATATTATTGAAGCATTTATCAAGG
TTATTGTCTCATGAGCGGATACATATTTGAATGTATTTAGAAAAATAAACAAATAGGGGTTCCGCGCACG
AATTGGCCAGCGCTGCCATTTTTGGGGTGAGGCCGTTCGCGGCCGAGGGGCGCAGCCCCTGGGGGGATGG
GAGGCCCGCGTTAGCGGGCCGGGAGGGTTCGAGAAGGGGGGGCACCCCCCTTCGGCGTGCGCGGTCACGC
GCACAGGGCGCAGCCCTGGTTAAAAACAAGGTTTATAAATATTGGTTTAAAAGCAGGTTAAAAGACAGGT
TAGCGGTGGCCGAAAAACGGGCGGAAACCCTTGCAAATGCTGGATTTTCTGCCTGTGGACAGCCCCTCAA
ATGTCAATAGGTGCGCCCCTCATCTGTCAGCACTCTGCCCCTCAAGTGTCAAGGATCGCGCCCCTCATCT
GTCAGTAGTCGCGCCCCTCAAGTGTCAATACCGCAGGGCACTTATCCCCAGGCTTGTCCACATCATCTGT
GGGAAACTCGCGTAAAATCAGGCGTTTTCGCCGATTTGCGAGGCTGGCCAGCTCCACGTCGCCGGCCGAA
ATCGAGCCTGCCCCTCATCTGTCAACGCCGCGCCGGGTGAGTCGGCCCCTCAAGTGTCAACGTCCGCCCC
TCATCTGTCAGTGAGGGCCAAGTTTTCCGCGAGGTATCCACAACGCCGGCGGCCGCGGTGTCTCGCACAC
GGCTTCGACGGCGTTTCTGGCGCGTTTGCAGGGCCATAGACGGCCGCCAGCCCAGCGGCGAGGGCAACCA
GCCCGGTGAGCGTCGCAAAGGAGATCCTGATCTGACTGATGGGCTGCCTGTATCGAGTGGTGATTTTGTG
CCGAGCTGCCGGTCGGGGAGCTGTTGGCTGGCTGGTGGCAGGATATATTGTGGTGTAAACAAATTGACGC
TTAGACAACTTAATAACACATTGCGGACGTTTTTAATGTACTGGGGTGGATGCAGTGGGCCCCACTCTGT
GAAGACAAGCAAGAATTCAAGCTTGGAGGTCAACATGGTGGAGCACGACACTCTGGTCTACTCCAAAAAT
GTCAAAGATACAGTCTCAGAAGATCAAAGGGCTATTGAGACTTTTCAACAAAGGATAATTTCGGGAAACC
TCCTCGGATTCCATTGCCCAGCTATCTGTCACTTCATCGAAAGGACAGTAGAAAAGGAAGGTGGCTCCTA
CAAATGCCATCATTGCGATAAAGGAAAGGCTATCATTCAAGATCTCTCTGCCGACAGTGGTCCCAAAGAT
GGACCCCCACCCACGAGGAGCATCGTGGAAAAAGAAGAGGTTCCAACCACGTCTACAAAGCAAGTGGATT
GATGTGACATCTCCACTGACGTAAGGGATGACGCACAATCCCACTATCCTTCGCAAGACCCTTCCTCTAT
ATAAGGAAGTTCATTTCATTTGGAGAGGACACGCTCGAGTATAAGAGCTCATTTTTACAACAATTACCAA
CAACAACAAACAACAAACAACATTACAATTACATTTACAATTATCGATACAATGGATGGAGAGGTGCACA
ACTTCATAGTGGTTTGGATAATAGTGTTGCTAGGACTTCTCTATTCTTACACCATAGGCAAGTTCATCCC
AAAAGGTACAATTAGACTTTTGGCTTTATCCATTGTTATATGCCTCTTTCTATGGTTTCCACTCAATCTA
ACCACCATACACCTTGGTGGTTTAACCTCTTTCTTTATATCATGGCTTGCAAACTTCAAACTTCTTCTCT
ATGCTTATGGAAAAGGTCCCCTTTCTTCGGATCCATCGATCTCGTTGTCTAGCTTTATCCTCCTGGCGTG
CCTGCCAATTCGGTCCGTCCATACTTCATCTTCTTCATACCCTGAAAAGCCGACTCAAAAAACCAAGATA
AATGAGAAAATAGTTTTATCGAAGGTTTTATTGTTTGGGATGTTACTTAAAGGGTATGATTATTATGAAT
ATATTCATCCGAAGTTGATAATGGTGTTGTATAGCATCCATATCTACTTCATGCTTGAGTTCGTGCTTGC
CATGCTCGCATTTGTGGCTCGAACCCTAGTGCAAATGGATTTAGAGCCACAATTTGACGAGCCTTATCTT
GCTACTTCCCTCCAAGACTTTTGGGGCAAAAGGTGGAACCTAATGGTCACTAGAATTCTACATCCGACTA
TATATGAACCTATTCATTCAATTTCTACGCGTTTTATACCAAGAAAATGGGCATCTCTAGTTGCGGTTTT
TGCATCCTTTCTTGTTTCGGGTTTGATGCACGAGTTCATATTCTATAACATTGGTAGACTGAAACCGACC
GGAGAAGTAACATGTTTTTTCTTATTACATGGAGTATTGATGAGCATTGAAGTTGTTATCAAGAGAGCAA
CAAAGGGAAAATTACATTTGCATCCCGTTGTGTCGAGGCCAATAACTTTGGGATGCGTGCTCATTACATG
TTTTTGGTTGTTCTTTCCGCCGTTTTTGCGGTTTAAACCAGACATCCGTGGTTGTCAAGAAACCGTTGCA
TTTCTAAAGTTTGTAACAAACGGTCAACTAATTAGCCCTAGTAACGCTTCTTGTCCGTATCTATCAAGTG
GTTCGTAAGTCGACCGGCTGCTAACAAAGCCCGAGCTTCTCTAGCTAGAGTCGATCGACAAGCTCGAGTT
TCTCCATAATAATGTGTGAGTAGTTCCCAGATAAGGGAATTAGGGTTCCTATAGGGTTTCGCTCATGTGT
TGAGCATATAAGAAACCCTTAGTATGTATTTGTATTTGTAAAATACTTCTATCAATAAAATTTCTAATTC
CTAAAACCAAAATCCAGTACTAAAATCCAGATCGCTACTA
Features (pLannotate 1.2.2; 13 found; start..end, strand, type, name):
     38..62      +  misc_feature   RB T-DNA repeat: right border repeat from nopaline C58 T-DNA
    174..194     -  CDS            TetR (fragment): tetracycline resistance regulatory protein; tetR
    221..1366    -  CDS            trfA: TRFA_ECOLX - Experimental evidence at protein level: Swiss-Prot protein existence level 1. Also involved in plasmid copy number control, promoting intermolecular coupling of protein bound iterons at oriV, which inhibits replication initiation. From Escherichia coli.
   1702..2290    -  rep_origin     ori: high-copy-number ColE1/pMB1/pBR322/pUC origin of replication
   2461..3321    -  CDS            AmpR: β-lactamase; bla; confers resistance to ampicillin, carbenicillin, and related antibiotics
   3322..3426    -  promoter       AmpR promoter: bla
   3513..4144    -  rep_origin     oriV: incP origin of replication
   4236..4260    +  misc_feature   LB T-DNA repeat: left border repeat from nopaline C58 T-DNA
   4446..4791    +  promoter       CaMV 35S promoter: strong constitutive promoter from cauliflower mosaic virus
   4743..4789    +  promoter       minimal CaMV 35S promoter: minimal 35S promoter from cauliflower mosaic virus
   4820..4873    +  misc_feature   TMV Ω: translational enhancer from the tobacco mosaic virus 5'-leader sequence (Gallie et al., 1988)
   5967..5984    +  CDS            SET1 (fragment): solubility-enhancement tag derived from T7 phage gene 10B
   6019..6193    +  polyA_signal   CaMV poly(A) signal: cauliflower mosaic virus polyadenylation signal
