[The description below was written by a language model from this plasmid's Addgene catalogue record and pLannotate feature annotations shown in this document.]
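Description:
pEPCT1CB0066 is a Golden Gate/MoClo-style Level 1 plant expression plasmid built in the pICH47751 acceptor backbone, which places the assembled transcriptional unit at Position 3 for later assembly into multigene constructs. The roughly 6.2 kb plasmid is a binary-type vector. Nopaline C58 left and right T-DNA border repeats flank the expression cassette, so the cassette can be transferred into plant cells by Agrobacterium. The backbone combines a high-copy ColE1/pUC-type origin for propagation in E. coli with the broad-host-range incP oriV and its replication initiator gene trfA, which support maintenance in Agrobacterium. Selection in bacteria is by ampicillin through the bla (AmpR) gene and its own promoter.

The insert is a single transcriptional unit named 35Sshort_TMV_CoACT4_35S. A short form of the strong constitutive cauliflower mosaic virus 35S promoter is joined to the tobacco mosaic virus Ω 5′ leader, a translational enhancer, and together they drive the CoACT4 coding sequence from Calendula officinalis (pot marigold). The CaMV 35S polyadenylation signal terminates the unit. Internal BsaI sites in the coding sequence were removed by silent mutation to make it compatible with Type IIS assembly, and the BsaI sites used for cloning were destroyed in the process. The feature table does not annotate the CoACT4 open reading frame itself; it presumably lies in the unannotated interval between the Ω leader and the terminator. The short TetR and SET1 hits are fragmentary matches and are unlikely to be functional elements. The record does not state the biochemical function of CoACT4. The construct comes from work on triterpenoid biosynthesis in Calendula and is suited to constitutive expression of this gene in plants, alone or combined with other pathway genes.
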