Addgene plasmid #227552: pEPCT1CB0066
Purpose: Level 1 - Position 3 with 35S promoter and terminator for plant expression
Depositing lab: Nicola Patron. Depositing organization: Earlham Institute. Publication: Biosynthesis and bioactivity of anti-inflammatory triterpenoids in Calendula officinalis. Golubova D, Salmon M, Su H, Tansley C, Kaithakottil GG, Linsmith G, Schudoma C, Swarbreck D, O'Connell MA, Patron NJ. Nat Commun. 2025 Jul 28;16(1):6941. doi: 10.1038/s41467-025-62269-w. PubMed 40721615.
Backbone
  Vector backbone: pICH47751
  Vector type: Plant Expression
Growth in bacteria
  Bacterial resistance: Ampicillin, 100 μg/mL
  Growth temperature: 37°C
  Growth strain: DH5alpha
  Copy number: High Copy
Gene/Insert
  Gene/Insert name: 35Sshort_TMV_CoACT4_35S
  Species: Calendula officinalis
  Mutation: BsaI sites removed by silent mutation
  Promoter: 35Sshort_TMV (pICH51277)
  Cloning method: Restriction Enzyme; 5′ cloning site BsaI (destroyed during cloning); 3′ cloning site BsaI (destroyed during cloning)
Terms and licenses: Academic/Nonprofit Terms; Industry Terms: Not Available to Industry
How to cite: pEPCT1CB0066 was a gift from Nicola Patron (Addgene plasmid # 227552 ; http://n2t.net/addgene:227552 ; RRID:Addgene_227552)
